>Addgene plasmid #211867 | pGS101_EGFP(A206K)-CENP-T(1-242) AAVS donor | addgene full sequence | sequence record 426336 | Addgene NGS Result
GAGAGATCTTTTCGTCTTCAACAATTCTTCGAGTTTACTCCCTATCAGTGATAGAGAACGTATGAAGAGT
TTACTCCCTATCAGTGATAGAGAACGTATGCAGACTTTACTCCCTATCAGTGATAGAGAACGTATAAGGA
GTTTACTCCCTATCAGTGATAGAGAACGTATATCCAGTTTACTCCCTATCAGTGATAGAGAACGTATCTA
CAGTTTACTCCCTATCAGTGATAGAGAACGTATATCCAGTTTACTCCCTATCAGTGATAGAGAACGTATA
AGCTTTAGGCGTGTACGGTGGGCGCCTATAAAAGCAGAGCTCGTTTAGTGAACCGTCAGATCGCCTGGAG
CAATTCCACAACACTTTTGTCTTATACCAACTTTCCGTACCACTTCCTACCCTCGTAAAGTCGACGCCAC
CATGGTGAGCAAGGGCGAGGAGCTGTTCACCGGGGTGGTGCCCATCCTGGTCGAGCTGGACGGCGACGTA
AACGGCCACAAGTTCAGCGTGTCCGGCGAGGGCGAGGGCGATGCCACCTACGGCAAGCTGACCCTGAAGT
TCATCTGCACCACCGGCAAGCTGCCCGTGCCCTGGCCCACCCTCGTGACCACCCTGACCTACGGCGTGCA
GTGCTTCAGCCGCTACCCCGACCACATGAAGCAGCACGACTTCTTCAAGTCCGCCATGCCCGAAGGCTAC
GTCCAGGAGCGCACCATCTTCTTCAAGGACGACGGCAACTACAAGACCCGCGCCGAGGTGAAGTTCGAGG
GCGACACCCTGGTGAACCGCATCGAGCTGAAGGGCATCGACTTCAAGGAGGACGGCAACATCCTGGGGCA
CAAGCTGGAGTACAACTACAACAGCCACAACGTCTATATCATGGCCGACAAGCAGAAGAACGGCATCAAG
GTGAACTTCAAGATCCGCCACAACATCGAGGACGGCAGCGTGCAGCTCGCCGACCACTACCAGCAGAACA
CCCCCATCGGCGACGGCCCCGTGCTGCTGCCCGACAACCACTACCTGAGCACCCAGTCCAAGCTGAGCAA
AGACCCCAACGAGAAGCGCGATCACATGGTCCTGCTGGAGTTCGTGACCGCCGCCGGGATCACTCTCGGC
ATGGACGAGCTGTACAAGTCCGGAGGGGATCGGTGGAGCTCCACCGGTGGCGGCCGCTCTAGAGAGAATC
TTTATTTTCAGGGCGCCGCCAAATTCAAAGAAACCGCTGCTGCTAAATTCGAACGCCAGCACATGGACAG
CGGAGGTGGAGGTCTCGAGATGGCAGACCACAACCCTGACAGCGATTCTACACCTCGTACACTGCTGCGT
CGTGTGCTGGATACTGCTGATCCTCGTACTCCTCGTCGTCCTCGTAGCGCTCGTGCTGGTGCTCGCCGTG
CCCTGCTGGAAACAGCCTCTCCTCGTAAACTGAGTGGCCAGACCCGTACTATTGCCCGTGGGCGTTCACA
TGGAGCCCGCTCGGTCGGTCGTAGTGCTCACATTCAAGCCTCGGGACACCTGGAAGAACAAACCCCTCGT
ACCCTGCTGAAAAACATCCTGCTGACTGCCCCTGAAAGCTCTATTCTGATGCCGGAAAGCGTCGTTAAAC
CGGTTCCTGCTCCTCAAGCCGTTCAACCTTCTCGTCAAGAGTCCTCCTGTGGATCTCTGGAGCTGCAACT
GCCTGAACTGGAGCCTCCTACAACACTGGCACCGGGGCTGCTGGCGCCTGGTCGTCGTAAACAACGTCTG
CGTCTGAGCGTGTTTCAACAAGGTGTTGATCAGGGCCTGAGTCTGTCTCAAGAACCTCAAGGCAACGCTG
ATGCTTCTAGTCTGACCCGTTCTCTGAACCTGACCTTTGCTACTCCACTGCAACCTCAAAGCGTCCAACG
TCCTGGACTGGCTCGCCGCCCTCCTGCTCGCCGTGCCGTTGATGTGGGTGCTTTTCTGCGTGACCTGCGT
GATACAAGCCTGGCACCTCCGAATATTGTGCTGGAGGATACACAGTGACAATTCCTTAAGTACGTACCGC
GGGCTAGCGGATCCATGCATACATGTGATATCACTAGTGATTTTAGGGAGAGTTTAGTATCCCTGGTTCA
GAACTCCAGAAAACTACAGAACATTAGAGACAATGTGGAAAAGGAATCGAAACGACTGAAAATATCTTAA
CCCGGGATCCACCGGATCTAGATAACTGATCATAATCAGCCATACCACATTTGTAGAGGTTTTACTTGCT
TTAAAAAACCTCCCACACCTCCCCCTGAACCTGAAACATAAAATGAATGCAATTAAACCCGCTGATCAGC
CTCGACTGTGCCTTCTAGTTGCCAGCCATCTGTTGTTTGCCCCTCCCCCGTGCCTTCCTTGACCCTGGAA
GGTGCCACTCCCACTGTCCTTTCCTAATAAAATGAGGAAATTGCATCGCATTGTCTGAGTAGGTGTCATT
CTATTCTGGGGGGTGGGGTGGGGCAGGACAGCAAGGGGGAGGATTGGGAAGACAATAGCAGGCATGCTGG
GGATGCGGTGGGCTCTATGGGGTACCACAGACATGATAAGATACATTGATGAGTTTGGACAAACCACAAC
TAGAATGCAGTGAAAAAAATGCTTTATTTGTGAAATTTGTGATGCTATTGCTTTATTTGTAACCATTATA
AGCTGCAATAAACAAGTTGGGGTGGGCGAAGAACTCCAGCATACGCGTTCAGGCACCGGGCTTGCGGGTC
ATGCACCAGGTGCGCGGTCCTTCGGGCACCTCGACGTCGGCGGTGACGGTGAAGCCGAGCCGCTCGTAGA
AGGGGAGGTTGCGGGGCGCGGAGGTCTCCAGGAAGGCGGGCACCCCGGCGCGCTCGGCCGCCTCCACTCC
GGGGAGCACGACGGCGCTGCCCAGACCCTTGCCCTGGTGGTCGGGCGAGACGCCGACGGTGGCCAGGAAC
CACGCGGGCTCCTTGGGCCGGTGCGGCGCCAGGAGGCCTTCCATCTGTTGCTGCGCGGCCAGCCGGGAAC
CGCTCAACTCGGCCATGCGCGGGCCGATCTCGGCGAACACCGCCCCCGCTTCGACGCTCTCCGGCGTGGT
CCAGACCGCCACTGCGGCGCCGTCGTCCGCGACCCACACCTTGCCGATGTCGAGCCCGACGCGCGTGAGG
AAGAGTTCTTGCAGCTCGGTGACCCGCTCGATGTGGCGGTCCGGATCGACGGTGTGGCGCGTGGCGGGGT
AGTCGGCGAACGCGGCGGCGAGGGTGCGTACGGCCCTGGGGACGTCGTCGCGGGTGGCGAGGCGCACCGT
GGGCTTGTACTCGGTCATATCGATAGGGCCGGGATTCTCCTCCACGTCACCGCATGTTAGAAGACTTCCT
CTGCCCTCTCCGCCCTGTGGGAGGAAGAGAAGAGGTCAGGCGCGTGCCCCACTGTGGGGTGGAGGGGACA
GATAAAAGTACCCAGAACCAGAGCCACATTAACCGGCCCTGGGAATATAAGGTGGTCCCAGCTCGGGGAC
ACAGGATCCCTGGAGGCAGCAAACATGCTGTCCTGAAGTGGACATAGGGGCCCGGGTTGGAGGAAGAAGA
CTAGCTGAGCTCTCGGACCCCTGGAAGATGCCATGACAGGGGGCTGGAAGAGCTAGCACAGACTAGAGAG
GTAAGGGGGGTAGGGGAGCTGCCCAAATGAAAGGAGTGAGAGGTGACCCGAATCCACAGGAGAACGGGGT
GTCCAGGCAAAGAAAGCAAGAGGATGGAGAGGTGGCTAAAGCCAGGGAGACGGGGTACTTTGGGGTTGTC
CAGAAAAACGGTGATGATGCAGGCCTACAAGAAGGGGAGGCGGGACGCAAGGGAGACATCCGTCGGAGAA
GGCCATCCTAAGAAACGAGAGATGGCACAGGCCCCAGAAGGAGAAGGAAAAGGGAACCCAGCGAGTGAAG
ACGGCATGGGGTTGGGTGAGGGAGGAGAGATGCCCGGAGAGGACCCAGACACGGGGAGGATCCGCTCAGA
GGACATCACGTGGTGCAGCGCCGAGAAGGAAGTGCTCCGGAAAGAGCATCCTTGGGCAGCAACACAGCAG
AGAGCAAGGGGAAGAGGGAGTGGAGGAAGACGGAACCTGAAGGAGGCGGCAGGGAAGGATCTGGGCCAGC
CGTAGAGGTGACCCAGGCCACAAGCTGCAGACAGAAAGCGGCACAGGCCCAGGGGAGAGAATGCTGGTCA
GAGAAAGCAGGCGCGCCTTGCTGGCGTTTTTCCATAGGCTCCGCCCCCCTGACGAGCATCACAAAAATCG
ACGCTCAAGTCAGAGGTGGCGAAACCCGACAGGACTATAAAGATACCAGGCGTTTCCCCCTGGAAGCTCC
CTCGTGCGCTCTCCTGTTCCGACCCTGCCGCTTACCGGATACCTGTCCGCCTTTCTCCCTTCGGGAAGCG
TGGCGCTTTCTCATAGCTCACGCTGTAGGTATCTCAGTTCGGTGTAGGTCGTTCGCTCCAAGCTGGGCTG
TGTGCACGAACCCCCCGTTCAGCCCGACCGCTGCGCCTTATCCGGTAACTATCGTCTTGAGTCCAACCCG
GTAAGACACGACTTATCGCCACTGGCAGCAGCCACTGGTAACAGGATTAGCAGAGCGAGGTATGTAGGCG
GTGCTACAGAGTTCTTGAAGTGGTGGCCTAACTACGGCTACACTAGAAGAACAGTATTTGGTATCTGCGC
TCTGCTGAAGCCAGTTACCTTCGGAAAAAGAGTTGGTAGCTCTTGATCCGGCAAACAAACCACCGCTGGT
AGCGGTGGTTTTTTTGTTTGCAAGCAGCAGATTACGCGCAGAAAAAAAGGATCTCAAGAAGATCCTTTGA
TCTTTTCTACGGGGTCTGACGCTCAGTGGAACGAAAACTCACGTTAAGGGATTTTGGTCATGAGATTATC
AAAAAGGATCTTCACCTAGATCCTTTTAAATTAAAAATGAAGTTTTAAATCAATCTAAAGTATATATGAG
TAAACTTGGTCTGACAGTTACCAATGCTTAATCAGTGAGGCACCTATCTCAGCGATCTGTCTATTTCGTT
CATCCATAGTTGCCTGACTCCCCGTCGTGTAGATAACTACGATACGGGAGGGCTTACCATCTGGCCCCAG
TGCTGCAATGATACCGCGAGACCCACGCTCACCGGCTCCAGATTTATCAGCAATAAACCAGCCAGCCGGA
AGGGCCGAGCGCAGAAGTGGTCCTGCAACTTTATCCGCCTCCATCCAGTCTATTAATTGTTGCCGGGAAG
CTAGAGTAAGTAGTTCGCCAGTTAATAGTTTGCGCAACGTTGTTGCCATTGCTACAGGCATCGTGGTGTC
ACGCTCGTCGTTTGGTATGGCTTCATTCAGCTCCGGTTCCCAACGATCAAGGCGAGTTACATGATCCCCC
ATGTTGTGCAAAAAAGCGGTTAGCTCCTTCGGTCCTCCGATCGTTGTCAGAAGTAAGTTGGCCGCAGTGT
TATCACTCATGGTTATGGCAGCACTGCATAATTCTCTTACTGTCATGCCATCCGTAAGATGCTTTTCTGT
GACTGGTGAGTACTCAACCAAGTCATTCTGAGAATAGTGTATGCGGCGACCGAGTTGCTCTTGCCCGGCG
TCAATACGGGATAATACCGCGCCACATAGCAGAACTTTAAAAGTGCTCATCATTGGAAAACGTTCTTCGG
GGCGAAAACTCTCAAGGATCTTACCGCTGTTGAGATCCAGTTCGATGTAACCCACTCGTGCACCCAACTG
ATCTTCAGCATCTTTTACTTTCACCAGCGTTTCTGGGTGAGCAAAAACAGGAAGGCAAAATGCCGCAAAA
AAGGGAATAAGGGCGACACGGAAATGTTGAATACTCATACTCTTCCTTTTTCAATATTATTGAAGCATTT
ATCAGGGTTATTGTCTCATGAGCGGATACATATTTGAATGTATTTAGAAAAATAAACAAATAGGGGTTCC
GCGCACATTTCCCCGAAAAGTGCTTAAGCCCTTGCCCTTAGAGCAGAGCCAGGAACCCCTGTAGGGAAGG
GGCAGGAGAGCCAGGGGCATGAGATGGTGGACGAGGAAGGGGGACAGGGAAGCCTGAGCGCCTCTCCTGG
GCTTGCCAAGGACTCAAACCCAGAAGCCCAGAGCAGGGCCTTAGGGAAGCGGGACCCTGCTCTGGGCGGA
GGAATATGTCCCAGATAGCACTGGGGACTCTTTAAGGAAAGAAGGATGGAGAAAGAGAAAGGGAGTAGAG
GCGGCCACGACCTGGTGAACACCTAGGACGCACCATTCTCACAAAGGGAGTTTTCCACACGGACACCCCC
CTCCTCACCACAGCCCTGCCAGGACGGGGCTGGCTACTGGCCTTATCTCACAGGTAAAACTGACGCACGG
AGGAACAATATAAATTGGGGACTAGAAAGGTGAAGAGCCAAAGTTAGAACTCAGGACCAACTTATTCTGA
TTTTGTTTTTCCAAACTGCTTCTCCTCTTGGGAAGTGTAAGGAAGCTGCAGCACCAGGATCAGTGAAACG
CACCAGACAGCCGCGTCAGAGCAGCTCAGGTTCTGGGAGAGGGTAGCGCAGGGTGGCCACTGAGAACCGG
GCAGGTCACGCATCCCCCCCTTCCCTCCCACCCCCTGCCAAGCTCTCCCTCCCAGGATCCTCTCTGGCTC
CATCGTAAGCAAACCTTAGAGGTTCTGGCAAGGAGAGAGATGGCTCCAGGAAATGGGGGTGTGTCACCAG
ATAAGGAATCTGCCTAACAGGAGGTGGGGGTTAGACCCAATATCAGGAGACTAGGAAGGAGGAGGCCTAA
GGATGGGGCTTTTCTGTCACCAATCCTGTCCCTAGTAAGAGCTTGAGAGACACAAAAAATTCCAACACAC
TATTGCAATGAAAATAAATTTCCTTTATTCCGGAATAAAGGAAATTTAGTACCCGGGTTACCCTGGGAGC
ATGTCAAGGTCAAAATCGTCAAGAGCGTCAGCAGGCAGCATATCAAGGTCAAAGTCGTCAAGGGCATCGG
CTGGGAGCATGTCTAAGTCAAAATCGTCAAGGGCGTCGGTCGGCCCGCCGCTTTCGCACTTTAGCTGTTT
CTCCAGGCCACATATGATTAGTTCCAGGCCGAAAAGGAAGGCAGGTTCGGCTCCCTGCCGGTCGAACAGC
TCAATTGCTTGTTTCAGAAGTGGGGGCATAGAATCGGTGGTAGGTGTCTCTCTTTCCTCTTTTGCTACTT
GATGCTCCTGTTCCTCCAATACGCAGCCCAGTGTAAAGTGGCCCACGGCGGACAGAGCGTACAGTGCGTT
CTCCAGGGAGAAGCCTTGCTGACACAGGAACGCGAGCTGATTTTCCAGGGTTTCGTACTGTTTCTCTGTT
GGGCGGGTGCCGAGATGCACTTTAGCCCCGTCGCGATGTGAGAGGAGAGCACAGCGGTATGACTTGGCGT
TGTTCCGCAGAAAGTCTTGCCATGACTCGCCTTCCAGGGGGCAGGAGTGGGTATGATGCCTGTCCAGCAT
CTCGATTGGCAGGGCATCGAGCAGGGCCCGCTTGTTCTTCACGTGCCAGTACAGGGTAGGCTGCTCAACT
CCCAGCTTTTGAGCGAGTTTCCTTGTCGTCAGGCCTTCGATACCGACTCCATTGAGTAATTCCAGAGCAG
AGTTTATGACTTTGCTCTTGTCCAGTCTAGACATGGTGCTTAATTAACACAGCTTGGATCTGGAACGGCG
CAGAACAGAAAACGAAACAAAGACGTAGAGTTGAGCAAGCAGGGTCAGGCAAAGCGTGGAGAGCCGGCTG
AGTCTAGGTAGGCTCCAAGGGAGCGCCGGACAAAGGCCCGGTCTCGACCTGAGCTTTAAACTTACCTAGA
CGGCGGACGCAGTTCAGGAGGCACCTCAGGCGGGAGGCGGCAGAACGCGACTCAACCGGCGTGGATGGCG
GCCTCAGGTAGGGCGGCGGGCGCGTGAAGGAGAGATGCGAGCCCCTCGAAGCTTCAGCTGTGTTCTGGCG
GCAAACCCGTTGCGAAAAAGAACGTTCACGGCGACTACTGCACTTATATACGGTTCTCCCCCACCCTCGG
GAAAAAGGCGGAGCCAGTACACGACATCACTTTCCCAGTTTACCCCGCGCCACCTTCTCTAGGCACCCGT
TCAATTGCCGACCCCTCCCCCCAACTTCTCGGGGACTGTGGGCGATGTGCGCTCTGCCCACTGACGGGCA
CCG
Features (pLannotate 1.2.2; 22 found; start..end, strand, type, name):
     31..409     +  promoter       TRE3G promoter: 3rd-generation Tet-responsive promoter that can be activated by binding of Tet-On® 3G
    422..1138    +  CDS            mEGFP: mEGFP is a basic (constitutively fluorescent) green fluorescent protein published in 2002, derived from Aequorea victoria. It has moderate acid sensitivity.
   1165..1183    +  misc_feature   MCS (fragment): pBluescript multiple cloning site
   1184..1203    +  CDS            capTEV™ (fragment): composite tag for in vivo biotinylation, TEV protease cleavage, and 6xHis tagging
   1217..1261    +  CDS            S-Tag: affinity and epitope tag derived from pancreatic ribonuclease A
   1280..2005    +  CDS            CENPT (fragment): CENPT_HUMAN - Also known as C16orf56, ICEN22. Experimental evidence at protein level: Swiss-Prot protein existence level 1. Component of the CENPA-NAC (nucleosome-associated) complex, a complex that plays a central role in assembly of kinetochore proteins, mitotic progression and chromosome segregation. The CENPA-NAC complex recruits the CENPA-CAD (nucleosome distal) complex and may be involved in incorporation of newly synthesized CENPA into centromeres. Part of a nucleosome-associated complex that binds specifically to histone H3- containing nucleosomes at the centromere, as opposed to nucle
   2063..2167    +  CDS            MIS12 (fragment): MIS12_HUMAN - Experimental evidence at protein level: Swiss-Prot protein existence level 1. Part of the MIS12 complex which is required for normal chromosome alignment and segregation and for kinetochore formation during mitosis (PubMed:12515822, PubMed:15502821, PubMed:16585270). Essential for proper kinetochore microtubule attachments (PubMed:23891108). From Homo sapiens (Human).
   2197..2281    +  CDS            large T antigen (fragment): large T antigen from SV40 (simian virus 40)
   2316..2540    +  polyA_signal   bGH poly(A) signal: bovine growth hormone polyadenylation signal
   2557..2678    -  polyA_signal   SV40 poly(A) signal: SV40 polyadenylation signal
   2709..3308    -  CDS            PuroR (fragment): puromycin N-acetyltransferase; pac from Streptomyces; confers resistance to puromycin
   3374..3399    -  misc_feature   SA: splice acceptor site
   3406..4209    -  misc_feature   HA-L: left homology arm from the adeno-associated virus integration site (AAVS1) within intron 1 of the human PPP1R12C gene
   4229..4817    -  rep_origin     ori: high-copy-number ColE1/pMB1/pBR322/pUC origin of replication
   4988..5848    -  CDS            AmpR: β-lactamase; bla; confers resistance to ampicillin, carbenicillin, and related antibiotics
   5849..5953    -  promoter       AmpR promoter: bla
   5990..6826    -  misc_feature   HA-R: right homology arm from the adeno-associated virus integration site (AAVS1) within intron 1 of the human PPP1R12C gene
   6834..6889    -  polyA_signal   β-globin poly(A) signal: rabbit β-globin polyadenylation signal (Gil and Proudfoot, 1987)
   6927..7037    -  CDS            VP48: 3 tandem repeats of the minimal activation domain of herpes simplex virus VP16 (Cheng et al., 2013)
   6967..7664    -  CDS            rtTA3 (fragment): reverse tetracycline transactivator 3 activates expression from Tet-responsive promoters in the presence of doxycycline
   7687..7955    -  LTR            5' LTR (truncated): truncated 5' long terminal repeat (LTR) from human T-cell leukemia virus (HTLV) type 1
   7968..8179    -  promoter       EF-1α core promoter: core promoter for human elongation factor EF-1α
