[The description below was written by a language model from this plasmid's Addgene catalogue record and pLannotate feature annotations shown in this document.]
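Description:
pGS101_EGFP(A206K)-CENP-T(1-242) AAVS donor is a homology-directed repair donor plasmid, built on the pNM280 backbone and catalogued as a CRISPR vector. It is designed to place a doxycycline-inducible CENP-T fragment transgene at the human AAVS1 safe harbor locus in intron 1 of PPP1R12C. It is propagated in E. coli as a high-copy plasmid through a ColE1/pUC-type origin and an ampicillin resistance gene. Both lie outside the left and right AAVS1 homology arms and so would not be carried into the genome by correct recombination.

Between the arms sit three units. Next to the left arm, a splice acceptor precedes a puromycin N-acetyltransferase coding sequence with an SV40 polyadenylation signal. This is a promoterless gene-trap arrangement in which puromycin resistance depends on splicing from the endogenous PPP1R12C transcript, which enriches for on-target integrants. The payload is driven by the TRE3G Tet-responsive promoter and encodes monomeric EGFP (A206K), followed by short linker elements annotated as a TEV-site-containing fragment and an S-tag, and then residues 1–242 of human CENP-T, a kinetochore protein. Short fragments annotated as MIS12 and SV40 large T antigen follow the CENP-T segment; the record does not explain them, and they may be residual or linker sequence. A bGH polyadenylation signal terminates the cassette. On the opposite strand, an EF-1α core promoter with an HTLV-1 LTR fragment drives an rtTA3-type reverse tetracycline transactivator ending in a rabbit β-globin poly(A) signal, so the integrated cassette carries its own Tet-On components.

The nuclease and AAVS1 guide are not encoded here and would have to be supplied separately. The construct is suited to making stable human cell lines with inducible, fluorescently trackable expression of the CENP-T N-terminal region.
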