Addgene plasmid #211867: pGS101_EGFP(A206K)-CENP-T(1-242) AAVS donor
Purpose: CENP-T(1-242) transgene integration at AAVS1 safe harbor locus
Depositing lab: Iain Cheeseman. Depositing organization: Whitehead Institute for Biomedical Research.
Backbone
  Vector backbone: pNM280
  Backbone manufacturer: Cheeseman Lab
  Vector type: CRISPR
  Selectable markers: Puromycin
Growth in bacteria
  Bacterial resistance: Ampicillin, 100 μg/mL
  Growth temperature: 37°C
  Growth strain: DH5alpha
  Copy number: High Copy
Gene/Insert
  Gene/Insert name: CENP-T(1-242)
  Species: H. sapiens (human), Synthetic
  Mutation: N/A
  Entrez Gene: CENPT (a.k.a. C16orf56, CENP-T, SSMGA)
  Cloning method: Restriction Enzyme; 5′ cloning site Unknown (unknown if destroyed)
Terms and licenses: Academic/Nonprofit Terms; Industry Terms: Not Available to Industry
How to cite: pGS101_EGFP(A206K)-CENP-T(1-242) AAVS donor was a gift from Iain Cheeseman (Addgene plasmid # 211867 ; http://n2t.net/addgene:211867 ; RRID:Addgene_211867)
